Addgene plasmid #20418: pWZL Neo Myr Flag ADRBK1
Depositing lab: William Hahn & Jean Zhao. Depositing organization: Dana-Farber Cancer Institute. Publication: Integrative Genomic Approaches Identify IKBKE as a Breast Cancer Oncogene (Kinase Library Clones). Boehm JS, Zhao JJ, Yao J, Kim SY, Firestein R, Dunn IF, Sjostrom SK, Garraway LA, Weremowicz S, Richardson AL, Greulich H, Stewart CJ, Mulvey LA, Shen RR, Ambrogio L, Hirozane-Kishikawa T, Hill DE, Vidal M, Meyerson M, Grenier JK, Hinkle G, Root DE, Roberts TM, Lander ES, Polyak K, Hahn WC. Cell. 2007 Jun 15. 129(6):1065-1079. 10.1016/j.cell.2007.03.052 PubMed 17574021.
Backbone
  Vector backbone: pWZL-Neo-Myr-Flag-DEST
  Backbone manufacturer: William Hahn Lab (available at Addgene, #15300)
  Vector type: Mammalian Expression, Retroviral
  Selectable markers: Neomycin (select with G418)
Growth in bacteria
  Bacterial resistance: Ampicillin, 100 μg/mL
  Growth temperature: 37°C
  Growth strain: Stbl3
  Growth instructions: Stbl3 cells to prevent recombination.
  Copy number: Unknown
Gene/Insert
  Gene/Insert name: ADRBK1 (alt name: adrenergic, beta, receptor kinase 1)
  Species: H. sapiens (human)
  GenBank ID: NM_001619
  Entrez Gene: GRK2 (a.k.a. ADRBK1, BARK1, BETA-ARK1)
  Tag / fusion protein: Myr (N terminal on backbone); Flag (N terminal on backbone)
  Cloning method: Gateway Cloning
  Sequencing primers: 5′ pWZL-Fwd (GAA CCT CCT CGT TCG ACC); 3′ pWZL-Rev (TTC CGG GCC CTC ACA TTG)
Resource information
  A portion of this plasmid was derived from a plasmid made by: 4-D10
Terms and licenses: Academic/Nonprofit Terms; Industry Terms: Not Available to Industry
Depositor comments: ORFs were cloned into Gateway compatible pEntry vectors. An LR recombination reaction was performed to move the ORF to pWZL-Neo-Myr-Flag DEST such that the ORF would have 5' myristoylation and flag tags. This plasmid is part of a kinase library, and the gene has been verified, but has not been fully sequenced for minor mutations. Please see the following link for plasmids from this article that are not part of the kinase library http://www.addgene.org/pubmed/17574021
How to cite: pWZL Neo Myr Flag ADRBK1 was a gift from William Hahn & Jean Zhao (Addgene plasmid # 20418 ; http://n2t.net/addgene:20418 ; RRID:Addgene_20418)
