[The description below was written by a language model from this plasmid's Addgene catalogue record.]
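Description:
pWZL Neo Myr Flag ADRBK1 is a retroviral mammalian expression plasmid built on the Gateway-compatible pWZL-Neo-Myr-Flag-DEST backbone. It is propagated in bacteria under ampicillin selection, and the record specifies a recombination-deficient host strain (Stbl3), a usual precaution for retroviral vectors whose repeated long terminal repeats can recombine. In mammalian cells, transduced or transfected populations are selected with G418 through the neomycin resistance marker. No feature table is provided, so the promoter arrangement, the origin of replication and the way the neomycin marker is expressed are not stated in the record. The copy number is listed as unknown.

The insert is the human ADRBK1 open reading frame (adrenergic beta receptor kinase 1, now designated GRK2 and also known as BARK1). It was first cloned into a Gateway entry vector and then transferred into the destination vector by an LR recombination reaction. This places the kinase in frame behind two N-terminal elements supplied by the backbone. One is a myristoylation signal, which directs lipid modification and membrane targeting of the fusion protein, a strategy commonly used to promote activation of kinases. The other is a Flag epitope for detection or immunoprecipitation.

The construct is one member of a library of myristoylated, Flag-tagged human kinase clones assembled for a genomic study aimed at identifying breast cancer oncogenes. It is suited to producing retrovirus for stable kinase expression in target cells. The depositors note that the identity of the gene has been verified but that the clone has not been fully sequenced, so minor mutations cannot be excluded.
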