>Addgene plasmid #20418 | pWZL Neo Myr Flag ADRBK1 | addgene partial sequence | sequence record 26240 | 20418 with pWZL-Fwd
CTCCTTCTCTAGGCGCCGGCCGGATCCAGAATTCGCCACCATGGGGTCTTCAAAATCTAAACCAAAGGAC
CCCAGCCAGCGCCGGCGCAGGATCCGAGGTTACCTTGACTACAAAGACGATGACGACAAGCAATTGACAA
GTTTGTACAAAAAAGTTGGCATGGCGGACCTGGAGGCGGTGCTGGCCGACGTGAGCTACCTGATGGCCAT
GGAGAAGAGCAAGGCCACGCCGGCCGCGCGCGCCAGCAAGAAGATACTGCTGCCCGAGCCCAGCATCCGC
AGTGTCATGCAGAAGTACCTGGAGGACCGGGGCGAGGTGACCTTTGAGAAGATCTTTTCCCAGAAGCTGG
GGTACCTGCTCTTCCGAGACTTCTGCCTGAACCACCTGGAGGAGGCCAGGCCCTTGGTGGAATTCTATGA
GGAGATCAAGAAGTACGAGAAGCTGGAGACGGAGGAGGAGCGTGTGGCCCGCAGCCGGGAGATCTTCGAC
TCATACATCATGAAGGAGCTGCTGGCCTGCTCGCATCCCTTCTCGAAGAGTGCCACTGAGCATGTCCAAG
GCCACCTGGGGAAGAAGCAGGTGCCTCCGGATCTCTTCCAGCCATACATCGAAGAGATTTGTCAAAACCT
CCGAGGGGACGTGTTCCAGAAATTCATTGAGAGCGATAAGTTCACACGGTTTTGCCAGTGGAAGAATGTG
GAGCTCAACATCCACCTGACCATGAATGACTTCAGCGTGCATCGCATCATTGGGCGCGGGGGCTTTGGCG
AGGTCTATGGG
